Addgene plasmid #169475: mGFAP R236H
Purpose: Single p.Arg236His(R236H) mutation was individually inserted by site-directed mutagenesis into the wild-type mGFAP
Depositing lab: Federico Herrera. Depositing organization: Universidade de Lisboa, Faculdade de Ciencias. Publication: New tools for the visualization of glial fibrillary acidic protein in living cells. Letra-Vilela R, Quiteres R, Murtinheira F, Crevenna A, Hensel Z, Herrera F. Experimental Results (2020), Volume 1, e4, 1–8 10.1017/exp.2020.1.
Backbone
  Vector backbone: pcDNA3.1
  Vector type: Mammalian Expression
Growth in bacteria
  Bacterial resistance: Kanamycin, 50 μg/mL
  Growth temperature: 37°C
  Growth strain: DH5alpha
  Copy number: High Copy
Gene/Insert
  Gene/Insert name: HaloTAG mGFAP (R236H)
  Species: M. musculus (mouse)
  Mutation: Changed R 236 to H
  Entrez Gene: Gfap
  Tag / fusion protein: EGFP
Terms and licenses: Academic/Nonprofit Terms; Industry Terms: Not Available to Industry
How to cite: mGFAP R236H was a gift from Federico Herrera (Addgene plasmid # 169475 ; http://n2t.net/addgene:169475 ; RRID:Addgene_169475)
