[The description below was written by a language model from this plasmid's Addgene catalogue record and pLannotate feature annotations shown in this document.]
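Description:
mGFAP R236H is a mammalian expression plasmid encoding mouse glial fibrillary acidic protein (Gfap), a class III intermediate filament protein characteristic of astrocytes, carrying a single arginine-to-histidine substitution at position 236 that was introduced by site-directed mutagenesis into the wild-type mGFAP construct. In the sequenced 6.2 kb plasmid, the human cytomegalovirus immediate-early enhancer and promoter drive the Gfap open reading frame, which is followed by a short multiple-cloning-site remnant and then a HaloTag coding sequence, consistent with a C-terminal GFAP-HaloTag fusion. HaloTag is a modified bacterial dehalogenase that bonds covalently to chloroalkane ligands, allowing the fusion to be labelled with cell-permeable fluorescent dyes. An SV40 polyadenylation signal terminates the transcript.

The catalogue fields and the sequence annotation disagree on some points. The record lists EGFP as the tag, but the insert name gives HaloTag and no EGFP feature is annotated. The backbone is stated as pcDNA3.1, yet the layout (an AmpR promoter plus SV40 promoter driving a dual NeoR/KanR gene with an HSV TK poly(A) signal, SV40 poly(A) after the insert, and no ampicillin resistance gene) and the kanamycin selection are not what a standard ampicillin-resistant pcDNA3.1 would show. Propagation in E. coli relies on a high-copy ColE1/pUC-type origin with kanamycin selection, and the same marker could support G418 selection in mammalian cells. An f1 origin is also present.

The associated work concerns tools for visualising GFAP in living cells, so the plasmid is suited to comparing the filament organisation or aggregation behaviour of the R236H mutant with wild-type GFAP in transfected cells.
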