Features (pLannotate 1.2.2; 17 found; start..end, strand, type, name):
     71..130     +  rep_origin     RSF ori (fragment): Plasmids containing the RSF 1030 origin of replication can be propagated in E. coli cells that contain additional plasmids with compatible origins.
    198..501     +  enhancer       CMV enhancer: human cytomegalovirus immediate early enhancer
    502..705     +  promoter       CMV promoter: human cytomegalovirus (CMV) immediate early promoter
    728..771     +  misc_feature   MCS (fragment): multiple cloning site
    784..2073    +  CDS            Gfap: GFAP_MOUSE - Experimental evidence at protein level: Swiss-Prot protein existence level 1. GFAP, a class-III intermediate filament, is a cell-specific marker that, during the development of the central nervous system, distinguishes astrocytes from other glial cells. From Mus musculus (Mouse).
   2076..2112    +  misc_feature   MCS (fragment): multiple cloning site
   2113..3003    +  CDS            HaloTag®: modified bacterial dehalogenase that forms covalent bonds with chloroalkane derivatives
   3022..3105    +  CDS            large T antigen (fragment): large T antigen from SV40 (simian virus 40)
   3128..3249    +  polyA_signal   SV40 poly(A) signal: SV40 polyadenylation signal
   3283..3711    -  rep_origin     f1 ori (sequence partly withheld): f1 bacteriophage origin of replication; arrow indicates direction of (+) strand synthesis
   3738..3842    +  promoter       AmpR promoter: bla
   3844..4201    +  promoter       SV40 promoter: SV40 enhancer and early promoter
   4236..5030    +  CDS            NeoR/KanR: aminoglycoside phosphotransferase from Tn5; aph(3')-II (or nptII); confers resistance to neomycin, kanamycin, and G418 (Geneticin®)
   5051..5203    +  CDS            ble (fragment): BLE_KLEPN - Experimental evidence at protein level: Swiss-Prot protein existence level 1. Binding protein with a strong affinity to the bleomycin family of antibiotics. Binds to CL990; an antimitotic-antibiotic compound. From Klebsiella pneumoniae.
   5262..5309    +  polyA_signal   HSV TK poly(A) signal: herpes simplex virus thymidine kinase polyadenylation signal (Cole and Stacy, 1985)
   5400..5416    -  polyA_signal   bGH poly(A) signal (fragment): bovine growth hormone polyadenylation signal
   5638..23      +  rep_origin     ori (across the origin): high-copy-number ColE1/pMB1/pBR322/pUC origin of replication
>Addgene plasmid #169475 | mGFAP R236H | addgene full sequence | sequence record 339993 | Addgene NGS Result
CAGGGGGGCGGAGCCTATGGAAAAACGCCAGCAACGCGGCCTTTTTACGGTTCCTGGCCTTTTGCTGGCC
TTTTGCTCACATGTTCTTTCCTGCGTTATCCCCTGATTCTGTGGATAACCGTATTACCGCCATGCATTAG
TTATTAATAGTAATCAATTACGGGGTCATTAGTTCATAGCCCATATATGGAGTTCCGCGTTACATAACTT
ACGGTAAATGGCCCGCCTGGCTGACCGCCCAACGACCCCCGCCCATTGACGTCAATAATGACGTATGTTC
CCATAGTAACGCCAATAGGGACTTTCCATTGACGTCAATGGGTGGAGTATTTACGGTAAACTGCCCACTT
GGCAGTACATCAAGTGTATCATATGCCAAGTACGCCCCCTATTGACGTCAATGACGGTAAATGGCCCGCC
TGGCATTATGCCCAGTACATGACCTTATGGGACTTTCCTACTTGGCAGTACATCTACGTATTAGTCATCG
CTATTACCATGGTGATGCGGTTTTGGCAGTACATCAATGGGCGTGGATAGCGGTTTGACTCACGGGGATT
TCCAAGTCTCCACCCCATTGACGTCAATGGGAGTTTGTTTTGGCACCAAAATCAACGGGACTTTCCAAAA
TGTCGTAACAACTCCGCCCCATTGACGCAAATGGGCGGTAGGCGTGTACGGTGGGAGGTCTATATAAGCA
GAGCTGGTTTAGTGAACCGTCAGATCCGCTAGCGCTACCGGACTCAGATCTCGAGCTCAAGCTTCGAATT
CAGGCAGGGCAGGATGGAGCGGAGACGCATCACCTCTGCGCGCCGCTCCTATGCCTCCGAGACGGTGGTC
AGGGGCCTCGGTCCTAGTCGACAACTGGGTACCATGCCACGCTTCTCCTTGTCTCGAATGACTCCTCCAC
TCCCTGCCAGGGTGGACTTCTCCCTGGCCGGGGCGCTCAATGCTGGCTTCAAGGAGACACGGGCGAGCGA
GCGTGCAGAGATGATGGAGCTCAATGACCGCTTTGCTAGCTACATCGAGAAGGTCCGCTTCCTGGAACAG
CAAAACAAGGCGCTGGCAGCTGAACTGAACCAGCTTCGAGCCAAGGAGCCCACCAAACTGGCTGATGTCT
ACCAGGCGGAGCTTCGGGAGCTGCGGCTGCGGCTGGACCAGCTTACGGCCAACAGTGCCCGGCTGGAGGT
GGAGAGGGACAACTTTGCACAGGACCTCGGCACCCTGAGGCAGAAGCTCCAAGATGAAACCAACCTGAGG
CTGGAGGCAGAGAACAACCTGGCTGCGTATAGACAGGAGGCAGATGAAGCCACCCTGGCTCGTGTGGATT
TGGAGAGAAAGGTTGAATCGCTGGAGGAGGAGATCCAGTTCTTAAGGAAGATCTATGAGGAGGAAGTTCG
AGAACTCCGGGAGCAGCTGGCCCAACAGCAGGTCCACGTGGAGATGGATGTGGCCAAGCCAGACCTCACA
GCGGCCCTGAGAGAGATTCACACTCAATACGAGGCAGTGGCCACCAGTAACATGCAAGAGACAGAGGAGT
GGTATCGGTCTAAGTTTGCAGACCTCACAGACGCTGCGTCCCGCAACGCAGAGCTGCTCCGCCAAGCCAA
GCACGAAGCTAACGACTATCGCCGCCAACTGCAGGCCTTGACCTGCGATCTGGAGTCCCTGCGCGGCACG
AACGAGTCCCTAGAGCGGCAAATGCGCGAACAGGAAGAGCGCCATGCGCGGGAGTCGGCCAGTTACCAGG
AGGCACTTGCTCGGCTGGAGGAAGAGGGCCAAAGCCTCAAGGAGGAGATGGCCCGCCACCTGCAGGAGTA
CCAGGATCTACTCAACGTTAAGCTAGCCCTGGACATCGAGATCGCCACCTACAGGAAATTGCTGGAGGGC
GAAGAAAACCGCATCACCATTCCTGTACAGACTTTCTCCAACCTCCAGATCCGAGAAACCAGCCTGGACA
CCAAATCCGTGTCAGAAGGCCACCTCAAGAGGAACATCGTGGTAAAGACTGTGGAGATGCGGGATGGTGA
GGTCATTAAGGACTCGAAGCAGGAGCACAAGGACGTGGTGATGCAGAATTCTGCAGTCGACGGTACCGCG
GGCCCGGGATCCATGGCAGAAATCGGTACTGGCTTTCCATTCGACCCCCATTATGTGGAAGTCCTGGGCG
AGCGCATGCACTACGTCGATGTTGGTCCGCGCGATGGCACCCCTGTGCTGTTCCTGCACGGTAACCCGAC
CTCCTCCTACGTGTGGCGCAACATCATCCCGCATGTTGCACCGACCCATCGCTGCATTGCTCCAGACCTG
ATCGGTATGGGCAAATCCGACAAACCAGACCTGGGTTATTTCTTCGACGACCACGTCCGCTTCATGGATG
CCTTCATCGAAGCCCTGGGTCTGGAAGAGGTCGTCCTGGTCATTCACGACTGGGGCTCCGCTCTGGGTTT
CCACTGGGCCAAGCGCAATCCAGAGCGCGTCAAAGGTATTGCATTTATGGAGTTCATCCGCCCTATCCCG
ACCTGGGACGAATGGCCAGAATTTGCCCGCGAGACCTTCCAGGCCTTCCGCACCACCGACGTCGGCCGCA
AGCTGATCATCGATCAGAACGTTTTTATCGAGGGTACGCTGCCGATGGGTGTCGTCCGCCCGCTGACTGA
AGTCGAGATGGACCATTACCGCGAGCCGTTCCTGAATCCTGTTGACCGCGAGCCACTGTGGCGCTTCCCA
AACGAGCTGCCAATCGCCGGTGAGCCAGCGAACATCGTCGCGCTGGTCGAAGAATACATGGACTGGCTGC
ACCAGTCCCCTGTCCCGAAGCTGCTGTTCTGGGGCACCCCAGGCGTTCTGATCCCACCGGCCGAAGCCGC
TCGCCTGGCCAAAAGCCTGCCTAACTGCAAGGCTGTGGACATCGGCCCGGGTCTGAATCTGCTGCAAGAA
GACAACCCGGACCTGATCGGCAGCGAGATCGCGCGCTGGCTGTCGACGCTCGAGATTTCCGGCTAAGCGG
CCGCGACTCTAGATCATAATCAGCCATACCACATTTGTAGAGGTTTTACTTGCTTTAAAAAACCTCCCAC
ACCTCCCCCTGAACCTGAAACATAAAATGAATGCAATTGTTGTTGTTAACTTGTTTATTGCAGCTTATAA
TGGTTACAAATAAAGCAATAGCATCACAAATTTCACAAATAAAGCATTTTTTTCACTGCATTCTAGTTGT
GGTTTGTCCAAACTCATCAATGTATCTTAAGGCGTAAATTGTAAGCGTTAATATTTTGTTAAAATTCGCG
TTAAATTTTTGTTAAATCAGCTCATTTTTTAACCAATAGGCCGAAATCGGCAAAATCCCTTATAAATCAA
AAGAATAGACCGAGATAGGGT
[37 nt withheld, positions 3382-3418]
AAAGAACGTGGACTCCAACGTCAAAGG
[49 nt withheld, positions 3446-3494]
T
[91 nt withheld, positions 3496-3586]
G
[124 nt withheld, positions 3588-3711]
CAGGTGGCACTTTTCGGGGAAATGTGCGCGGAACCCCTATTTGTTTATTTTTCTAAATACATTCAAATAT
GTATCCGCTCATGAGACAATAACCCTGATAAATGCTTCAATAATATTGAAAAAGGAAGAGTCCTGAGGCG
GAAAGAACCAGCTGTGGAATGTGTGTCAGTTAGGGTGTGGAAAGTCCCCAGGCTCCCCAGCAGGCAGAAG
TATGCAAAGCATGCATCTCAATTAGTCAGCAACCAGGTGTGGAAAGTCCCCAGGCTCCCCAGCAGGCAGA
AGTATGCAAAGCATGCATCTCAATTAGTCAGCAACCATAGTCCCGCCCCTAACTCCGCCCATCCCGCCCC
TAACTCCGCCCAGTTCCGCCCATTCTCCGCCCCATGGCTGACTAATTTTTTTTATTTATGCAGAGGCCGA
GGCCGCCTCGGCCTCTGAGCTATTCCAGAAGTAGTGAGGAGGCTTTTTTGGAGGCCTAGGCTTTTGCAAA
GATCGATCAAGAGACAGGATGAGGATCGTTTCGCATGATTGAACAAGATGGATTGCACGCAGGTTCTCCG
GCCGCTTGGGTGGAGAGGCTATTCGGCTATGACTGGGCACAACAGACAATCGGCTGCTCTGATGCCGCCG
TGTTCCGGCTGTCAGCGCAGGGGCGCCCGGTTCTTTTTGTCAAGACCGACCTGTCCGGTGCCCTGAATGA
ACTGCAAGACGAGGCAGCGCGGCTATCGTGGCTGGCCACGACGGGCGTTCCTTGCGCAGCTGTGCTCGAC
GTTGTCACTGAAGCGGGAAGGGACTGGCTGCTATTGGGCGAAGTGCCGGGGCAGGATCTCCTGTCATCTC
ACCTTGCTCCTGCCGAGAAAGTATCCATCATGGCTGATGCAATGCGGCGGCTGCATACGCTTGATCCGGC
TACCTGCCCATTCGACCACCAAGCGAAACATCGCATCGAGCGAGCACGTACTCGGATGGAAGCCGGTCTT
GTCGATCAGGATGATCTGGACGAAGAGCATCAGGGGCTCGCGCCAGCCGAACTGTTCGCCAGGCTCAAGG
CGAGCATGCCCGACGGCGAGGATCTCGTCGTGACCCATGGCGATGCCTGCTTGCCGAATATCATGGTGGA
AAATGGCCGCTTTTCTGGATTCATCGACTGTGGCCGGCTGGGTGTGGCGGACCGCTATCAGGACATAGCG
TTGGCTACCCGTGATATTGCTGAAGAGCTTGGCGGCGAATGGGCTGACCGCTTCCTCGTGCTTTACGGTA
TCGCCGCTCCCGATTCGCAGCGCATCGCCTTCTATCGCCTTCTTGACGAGTTCTTCTGAGCGGGACTCTG
GGGTTCGAAATGACCGACCAAGCGACGCCCAACCTGCCATCACGAGATTTCGATTCCACCGCCGCCTTCT
ATGAAAGGTTGGGCTTCGGAATCGTTTTCCGGGACGCCGGCTGGATGATCCTCCAGCGCGGGGATCTCAT
GCTGGAGTTCTTCGCCCACCCTAGGGGGAGGCTAACTGAAACACGGAAGGAGACAATACCGGAAGGAACC
CGCGCTATGACGGCAATAAAAAGACAGAATAAAACGCACGGTGTTGGGTCGTTTGTTCATAAACGCGGGG
TTCGGTCCCAGGGCTGGCACTCTGTCGATACCCCACCGAGACCCCATTGGGGCCAATACGCCCGCGTTTC
TTCCTTTTCCCCACCCCACCCCCCAAGTTCGGGTGAAGGCCCAGGGCTCGCAGCCAACGTCGGGGCGGCA
GGCCCTGCCATAGCCTCAGGTTACTCATATATACTTTAGATTGATTTAAAACTTCATTTTTAATTTAAAA
GGATCTAGGTGAAGATCCTTTTTGATAATCTCATGACCAAAATCCCTTAACGTGAGTTTTCGTTCCACTG
AGCGTCAGACCCCGTAGAAAAGATCAAAGGATCTTCTTGAGATCCTTTTTTTCTGCGCGTAATCTGCTGC
TTGCAAACAAAAAAACCACCGCTACCAGCGGTGGTTTGTTTGCCGGATCAAGAGCTACCAACTCTTTTTC
CGAAGGTAACTGGCTTCAGCAGAGCGCAGATACCAAATACTGTTCTTCTAGTGTAGCCGTAGTTAGGCCA
CCACTTCAAGAACTCTGTAGCACCGCCTACATACCTCGCTCTGCTAATCCTGTTACCAGTGGCTGCTGCC
AGTGGCGATAAGTCGTGTCTTACCGGGTTGGACTCAAGACGATAGTTACCGGATAAGGCGCAGCGGTCGG
GCTGAACGGGGGGTTCGTGCACACAGCCCAGCTTGGAGCGAACGACCTACACCGAACTGAGATACCTACA
GCGTGAGCTATGAGAAAGCGCCACGCTTCCCGAAGGGAGAAAGGCGGACAGGTATCCGGTAAGCGGCAGG
GTCGGAACAGGAGAGCGCACGAGGGAGCTTCCAGGGGGAAACGCCTGGTATCTTTATAGTCCTGTCGGGT
TTCGCCACCTCTGACTTGAGCGTCGATTTTTGTGATGCTCGT
